Addgene plasmid #158776: pcDNA5 CMV 3xFG eIF4G1 +MIC
Purpose: pcDNA5 transfection plasmid for the exogenous expression of N-terminal 3xFlag-tagged eIF4G1 isoform including the microexon.
Depositing lab: Benjamin Blencowe. Depositing organization: University of Toronto. Publication: Autism-Misregulated eIF4G Microexons Control Synaptic Translation and Higher Order Cognitive Functions. Gonatopoulos-Pournatzis T, Niibori R, Salter EW, Weatheritt RJ, Tsang B, Farhangmehr S, Liang X, Braunschweig U, Roth J, Zhang S, Henderson T, Sharma E, Quesnel-Vallieres M, Permanyer J, Maier S, Georgiou J, Irimia M, Sonenberg N, Forman-Kay JD, Gingras AC, Collingridge GL, Woodin MA, Cordes SP, Blencowe BJ. Mol Cell. 2020 Mar 19;77(6):1176-1192.e16. doi: 10.1016/j.molcel.2020.01.006. Epub 2020 Jan 29. PubMed 31999954.
Backbone
  Vector backbone: pCDNA5
  Vector type: Mammalian Expression
Growth in bacteria
  Bacterial resistance: Ampicillin, 100 μg/mL
  Growth temperature: 37°C
  Growth strain: DH5alpha
  Copy number: High Copy
Gene/Insert
  Gene/Insert name: eIF4G1 (with microexon)
  Species: H. sapiens (human)
  Tag / fusion protein: 3xFlag (N terminal on backbone)
  Cloning method: Gateway Cloning
  Sequencing primers: 5′ CGC AAA TGG GCG GTA GGC GTG; 3′ TAG AAG GCA CAG TCG AGG
Terms and licenses: Academic/Nonprofit Terms; Industry Terms: Not Available to Industry
How to cite: pcDNA5 CMV 3xFG eIF4G1 +MIC was a gift from Benjamin Blencowe (Addgene plasmid # 158776 ; http://n2t.net/addgene:158776 ; RRID:Addgene_158776)
