[The description below was written by a language model from this plasmid's Addgene catalogue record and pLannotate feature annotations shown in this document.]
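Description:
pcDNA5 CMV 3xFG eIF4G1 +MIC is a mammalian expression plasmid of about 10 kb, built on a pcDNA5 backbone, for exogenous expression of human eIF4G1 carrying an N-terminal 3xFlag tag. The insert is specifically the eIF4G1 splice isoform that includes the microexon. eIF4G1 is the scaffolding subunit of the eIF4F cap-binding complex, which recruits mRNA to the ribosome. In bacteria the plasmid is maintained at high copy through a ColE1/pUC-type origin and selected with ampicillin via the β-lactamase gene. A partial f1 origin and lac promoter/operator remnants are also annotated in the backbone.

Transcription is driven by the CMV immediate-early enhancer and promoter. Immediately downstream the annotation picks up two short tet-operator-containing fragments, which suggests a tetracycline-regulatable CMV/TetO2 arrangement that would be repressed in cells expressing Tet repressor, although the catalogue entry does not mention inducibility. The Flag coding sequence sits upstream of an attB1 site (only one FLAG unit is annotated, though the record lists a 3xFlag). The EIF4G1 open reading frame follows and is closed by attB2, consistent with the stated Gateway cloning. A bovine growth hormone polyadenylation signal terminates the transcript.

Downstream lies an FRT site directly followed by a hygromycin phosphotransferase gene and an SV40 poly(A) signal, with no full promoter annotated in front of it. This layout is typical of vectors designed for FLP-mediated integration into a genomic FRT landing site, where hygromycin resistance is gained on insertion. The record itself describes the plasmid simply as a transfection construct. It was deposited in connection with work on how eIF4G microexons influence synaptic translation and cognitive function.
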