Features (pLannotate 1.2.2; 24 found; start..end, strand, type, name):
      1..380     +  enhancer       CMV enhancer: human cytomegalovirus immediate early enhancer
    381..584     +  promoter       CMV promoter: human cytomegalovirus (CMV) immediate early promoter
    586..605     +  promoter       PLtetO-1 promoter (fragment): modified phage lambda PL promoter with tet operator sites (Lutz and Bujard, 1997)
    607..626     +  promoter       PLtetO-1 promoter (fragment): modified phage lambda PL promoter with tet operator sites (Lutz and Bujard, 1997)
    634..667     +  promoter       TRE3GV promoter (fragment): 3rd-generation Tet-responsive promoter that can be activated by binding of Tet-On® 3G, optimized for retroviral and lentiviral vectors
    800..823     +  CDS            FLAG: FLAG® epitope tag, followed by an enterokinase cleavage site
    824..848     +  protein_bind   attB1: mutant version of attB; recombination site for the Gateway® BP reaction BP Clonase™
    851..5665    +  CDS            EIF4G1: IF4G1_HUMAN - Also known as EIF4F, EIF4G, EIF4GI. Experimental evidence at protein level: Swiss-Prot protein existence level 1. Component of the protein complex eIF4F, which is involved in the recognition of the mRNA cap, ATP-dependent unwinding of 5'-terminal secondary structure and recruitment of mRNA to the ribosome. As a member of the eIF4F complex, required for endoplasmic reticulum stress- induced ATF4 mRNA translation (PubMed:29062139). From Homo sapiens (Human).
   5673..5697    -  protein_bind   attB2: mutant version of attB; recombination site for the Gateway® BP reaction BP Clonase™
   5745..5969    +  polyA_signal   bGH poly(A) signal: bovine growth hormone polyadenylation signal
   5973..5994    +  promoter       SV40 promoter (fragment): SV40 enhancer and early promoter
   6015..6248    +  rep_origin     f1 ori (fragment) (sequence partly withheld): f1 bacteriophage origin of replication; arrow indicates direction of (+) strand synthesis
   6253..6300    +  protein_bind   FRT: FLP-mediated recombination occurs in the 8-bp core sequence TCTAGAAA (Turan and Bode, 2011). FLP recombinase from the Saccharomyces cerevisiae 2μ plasmid
   6308..7330    +  CDS            HygR: hygromycin B phosphotransferase confers resistance to hygromycin
   7340..7465    +  CDS            ble (fragment): BLE_KLEPN - Experimental evidence at protein level: Swiss-Prot protein existence level 1. Binding protein with a strong affinity to the bleomycin family of antibiotics. Binds to CL990; an antimitotic-antibiotic compound. From Klebsiella pneumoniae.
   7460..7581    +  polyA_signal   SV40 poly(A) signal: SV40 polyadenylation signal
   7654..7670    -  protein_bind   lac operator: The lac repressor binds to the lac operator to inhibit transcription in E. coli. This inhibition can be relieved by adding lactose or isopropyl-β-D-thiogalactopyranoside (IPTG). lac repressor encoded by lacI
   7678..7708    -  promoter       lac promoter: promoter for the E. coli lac operon
   7723..7744    -  protein_bind   CAP binding site: CAP binding activates transcription in the presence of cAMP. E. coli catabolite activator protein
   7757..7849    -  CDS            lacI (fragment): lac repressor; lacI; The lac repressor binds to the lac operator to inhibit transcription in E. coli. This inhibition can be relieved by adding lactose or isopropyl-β-D-thiogalactopyranoside (IPTG).
   8032..8620    -  rep_origin     ori: high-copy-number ColE1/pMB1/pBR322/pUC origin of replication
   8791..9651    -  CDS            AmpR: β-lactamase; bla; confers resistance to ampicillin, carbenicillin, and related antibiotics
   9652..9756    -  promoter       AmpR promoter: bla
   9815..9867    -  misc_feature   bom (fragment): basis of mobility region from pBR322
>Addgene plasmid #158776 | pcDNA5 CMV 3xFG eIF4G1 +MIC | addgene full sequence | sequence record 309793 | Addgene NGS Result
GACATTGATTATTGACTAGTTATTAATAGTAATCAATTACGGGGTCATTAGTTCATAGCCCATATATGGA
GTTCCGCGTTACATAACTTACGGTAAATGGCCCGCCTGGCTGACCGCCCAACGACCCCCGCCCATTGACG
TCAATAATGACGTATGTTCCCATAGTAACGCCAATAGGGACTTTCCATTGACGTCAATGGGTGGAGTATT
TACGGTAAACTGCCCACTTGGCAGTACATCAAGTGTATCATATGCCAAGTACGCCCCCTATTGACGTCAA
TGACGGTAAATGGCCCGCCTGGCATTATGCCCAGTACATGACCTTATGGGACTTTCCTACTTGGCAGTAC
ATCTACGTATTAGTCATCGCTATTACCATGGTGATGCGGTTTTGGCAGTACATCAATGGGCGTGGATAGC
GGTTTGACTCACGGGGATTTCCAAGTCTCCACCCCATTGACGTCAATGGGAGTTTGTTTTGGCACCAAAA
TCAACGGGACTTTCCAAAATGTCGTAACAACTCCGCCCCATTGACGCAAATGGGCGGTAGGCGTGTACGG
TGGGAGGTCTATATAAGCAGAGCTCTCCCTATCAGTGATAGAGATCTCCCTATCAGTGATAGAGATCGTC
GACGAGCTCGTTTAGTGAACCGTCAGATCGCCTGGAGACGCCATCCACGCTGTTTTGACCTCCATAGAAG
ACACCGGGACCGATCCAGCCTCCGGACTCTAGCGTTTAAACTTAAGCTTCCACCATGGACTACAAAGACC
ATGACGGTGATACATATGATCATGACATCGATTACAAGGATGACGATGACAAGACAAGTTTGTACAAAAA
AGCAGGCTTCAACAAAGCTCCACAGTCCACAGGCCCCCCACCCGCCCCATCCCCCGGACTCCCACAGCCA
GCGTTTCCCCCGGGGCAGACAGCGCCGGTGGTGTTCAGTACGCCACAAGCGACACAAATGAACACGCCTT
CTCAGCCCCGCCAGGGAGGATTCAGGTCTCTGCAGCACTTCTACCCTAGCCGGGCCCAGCCCCCGAGCAG
TGCAGCCTCCCGAGTGCAGAGTGCAGCCCCTGCCCGCCCTGGCCCAGCTGCCCATGTCTACCCTGCTGGA
TCCCAAGTAATGATGATCCCTTCCCAGATCTCCTACCCAGCCTCCCAGGGGGCCTACTACATCCCTGGAC
AGGGGCGTTCCACATACGTTGTCCCGACACAGCAGTACCCTGTGCAGCCAGGAGCCCCAGGCTTCTATCC
AGGTGCAAGCCCTACAGAATTTGGGACCTACGCTGGCGCCTACTATCCAGCCCAAGGGGTGCAGCAGTTT
CCCACTGGCGTGGCCCCCGCCCCAGTTTTGATGAACCAGCCACCCCAGATTGCTCCCAAGAGGGAGCGTA
AGACGATCCGAATTCGAGATCCAAACCAAGGAGGAAAGGATATCACAGAGGAGATCATGTCTGGGGCCCG
CACTGCCTCCACACCCACCCCTCCCCAGACGGGAGGCGGTCTGGAGCCTCAAGCTAATGGGGAGACGCCC
CAGGTTGCTGTCATTGTCCGGCCAGATGACCGGTCACAGGGAGCAATCATTGCTGACCGGCCAGGGCTGC
CTGGCCCAGAGCATAGCCCTTCAGAATCCCAGCCTTCGTCGCCTTCTCCGACCCCATCACCATCCCCAGT
CTTGGAACCGGGGTCTGAGCCTAATCTCGCAGTCCTCTCTATTCCTGGGGACACTATGACAACTATACAA
ATGTCTGTAGAAGAATCAACCCCCATCTCCCGTGAAACTGGGGAGCCATATCGCCTCTCTCCAGAACCCA
CTCCTCTCGCCGAACCCATACTGGAAGTAGAAGTGACACTTAGCAAACCGGTTCCAGAATCTGAGTTTTC
TTCCAGTCCTCTCCAGGCTCCCACCCCTTTGGCATCTCACACAGTGGAAATTCATGAGCCTAATGGCATG
GTCCCATCTGAAGATCTGGAACCAGAGGTGGAGTCAAGCCCAGAGCTTGCTCCTCCCCCAGCTTGCCCCT
CCGAATCCCCTGTGCCCATTGCTCCAACTGCCCAACCTGAGGAACTGCTCAACGGAGCCCCCTCGCCACC
AGCTGTGGACTTAAGCCCAGTCAGTGAGCCAGAGGAGCAGGCCAAGGAGGTGACAGCATCAGTGGCGCCC
CCCACCATCCCCTCTGCTACTCCAGCTACGGCTCCTTCAGCTACTTCCCCAGCTCAGGAGGAGGAAATGG
AAGAAGAAGAAGAAGAGGAAGAAGGAGAAGCAGGAGAAGCAGGAGAAGCTGAGAGTGAGAAAGGAGGAGA
GGAACTGCTCCCCCCAGAGAGTACCCCTATTCCAGCCAACTTGTCTCAGAATTTGGAGGCAGCAGCAGCC
ACTCAAGTGGCAGTATCTGTGCCAAAGAGGAGACGGAAAATTAAGGAGCTAAATAAGAAGGAGGCTGTTG
GAGACCTTCTGGATGCCTTCAAGGAGGCGAACCCGGCAGTACCAGAGGTGGAAAATCAGCCTCCTGCAGG
CAGCAATCCAGGCCCAGAGTCTGAGGGCAGTGGTGTGCCCCCACGTCCTGAGGAAGCAGATGAGACCTGG
GACTCAAAGGAAGACAAAATTCACAATGCTGAGAACATCCAGCCCGGGGAACAGAAGTATGAATATAAGT
CAGATCAGTGGAAGCCTCTAAACCTAGAGGAGAAAAAACGTTACGACCGTGAGTTCCTGCTTGGTTTTCA
GTTCATCTTTGCCAGTATGCAGAAGCCAGAGGGATTGCCACATATCAGTGACGTGGTGCTGGACAAGGCC
AATAAAACACCACTGCGGCCACTGGATCCCACTAGACTACAAGGCATAAATTGTGGCCCAGACTTCACTC
CATCCTTTGCCAACCTTGGCCGGACAACCCTTAGCACCCGTGGGCCCCCAAGGGGTGGGCCAGGTGGGGA
GCTGCCCCGTGGGCCGGCTGGCCTGGGACCCCGGCGCTCTCAGCAGGGACCCCGAAAAGAACCACGCAAG
ATCATTGCCACAGTGTTAATGACCGAAGATATAAAACTGAACAAAGCAGAGAAAGCCTGGAAACCCAGCA
GCAAGCGGACGGCGGCTGATAAGGATCGAGGGGAAGAAGATGCTGATGGCAGCAAAACCCAGGACCTATT
CCGCAGGGTGCGCTCCATCCTGAATAAACTGACACCCCAGATGTTCCAGCAGCTGATGAAGCAAGTGACG
CAGCTGGCCATCGACACCGAGGAACGCCTCAAAGGGGTCATTGACCTCATTTTTGAGAAGGCCATTTCAG
AGCCCAACTTCTCTGTGGCCTATGCCAACATGTGCCGCTGCCTCATGGCGCTGAAAGTGCCCACTACGGA
AAAGCCAACAGTGACTGTGAACTTCCGAAAGCTGTTGTTGAATCGATGTCAGAAGGAGTTTGAGAAAGAC
AAAGATGATGATGAGGTTTTTGAGAAGAAGCAAAAAGAGATGGATGAAGCTGCTACGGCAGAGGAACGAG
GACGCCTGAAGGAAGAGCTGGAAGAGGCTCGGGACATAGCCCGGCGGCGCTCTTTAGGGAATATCAAGTT
TATTGGAGAGTTGTTCAAACTGAAGATGTTAACAGAGGCAATAATGCATGACTGTGTGGTCAAACTGCTT
AAGAACCATGATGAAGAGTCCCTTGAGTGCCTTTGTCGTCTGCTCACCACCATTGGCAAAGACCTGGACT
TTGAAAAAGCCAAGCCCCGAATGGATCAGTATTTCAACCAGATGGAAAAAATCATTAAAGAAAAGAAGAC
GTCATCCCGCATCCGCTTTATGCTGCAGGACGTGCTGGATCTGCGAGGGAGCAATTGGGTGCCACGCCGA
GGGGATCAGGGTCCCAAGACCATTGACCAGATCCATAAGGAGGCTGAGATGGAAGAACATCGAGAGCACA
TCAAAGTGCAGCAGCTCATGGCCAAGGGCAGTGACAAGCGTCGGGGCGGTCCTCCAGGCCCTCCCATCAG
CCGTGGACTTCCCCTTGTGGATGATGGTGGCTGGAACACAGTTCCCATCAGCAAAGGTAGCCGCCCCATT
GACACCTCACGACTCACCAAGATCACCAAGCCTGGCTCCATCGATTCTAACAACCAGCTCTTTGCACCTG
GAGGGCGACTGAGCTGGGGCAAGGGCAGCAGCGGAGGCTCAGGAGCCAAGCCCTCAGACGCAGCATCAGA
AGCTGCTCGCCCAGCTACTAGTACTTTGAATCGCTTCTCAGCCCTTCAACAAGCGGTACCCACAGAAAGC
ACAGATAATAGACGTGTGGTGCAGAGGAGTAGCTTGAGCCGAGAACGAGGCGAGAAAGCTGGAGACCGAG
GAGACCGCCTAGAGCGGAGTGAACGGGGAGGGGACCGTGGGGACCGGCTTGATCGTGCGCGGACACCTGC
TACCAAGCGGAGCTTCAGCAAGGAAGTGGAGGAGCGGAGTAGAGAACGGCCCTCCCAGCCTGAGGGGCTG
CGCAAGGCAGCTAGCCTCACGGAGGATCGGGACCGTGGGCGGGATGCCGTGAAGCGAGAAGCTGCCCTAC
CCCCAGTGAGCCCCCTGAAGGCGGCTCTCTCTGAGGAGGAGTTAGAGAAGAAATCCAAGGCTATCATTGA
GGAATATCTCCATCTCAATGACATGAAAGAGGCAGTCCAGTGCGTGCAGGAGCTGGCCTCACCCTCCTTG
CTCTTCATCTTTGTACGGCATGGTGTCGAGTCTACGCTGGAGCGCAGTGCCATTGCTCGTGAGCATATGG
GGCAGCTGCTGCACCAGCTGCTCTGTGCTGGGCATCTGTCTACTGCTCAGTACTACCAAGGGTTGTATGA
AATCTTGGAATTGGCTGAGGACATGGAAATTGACATCCCCCACGTGTGGCTCTACCTAGCGGAACTGGTA
ACACCCATTCTGCAGGAAGGTGGGGTGCCCATGGGGGAGCTGTTCAGGGAGATTACAAAGCCTCTGAGAC
CGTTGGGCAAAGCTGCTTCCCTGTTGCTGGAGATCCTGGGCCTCCTGTGCAAAAGCATGGGTCCTAAAAA
GGTGGGGACGCTGTGGCGAGAAGCCGGGCTTAGCTGGAAGGAATTTCTACCTGAAGGCCAGGACATTGGT
GCATTCGTCGCTGAACAGAAGGTGGAGTATACCCTGGGAGAGGAGTCGGAAGCCCCTGGCCAGAGGGCAC
TCCCCTCCGAGGAGCTGAACAGGCAGCTGGAGAAGCTGCTGAAGGAGGGCAGCAGTAACCAGCGGGTGTT
CGACTGGATAGAGGCCAACCTGAGTGAGCAGCAGATAGTATCCAACACGTTAGTTCGAGCCCTCATGACG
GCTGTCTGCTATTCTGCAATTATTTTTGAGACTCCCCTCCGAGTGGACGTTGCAGTGCTGAAAGCGCGAG
CGAAGCTGCTGCAGAAATACCTGTGTGACGAGCAGAAGGAGCTACAGGCGCTCTACGCCCTCCAGGCCCT
TGTAGTGACCTTAGAACAGCCTCCCAACCTGCTGCGGATGTTCTTTGACGCACTGTATGACGAGGACGTG
GTGAAGGAGGATGCCTTCTACAGTTGGGAGAGTAGCAAGGACCCCGCTGAGCAGCAGGGCAAGGGTGTGG
CCCTTAAATCTGTCACAGCCTTCTTCAAGTGGCTCCGTGAAGCAGAGGAGGAGTCTGACCACAACTGATG
AGACCCAGCTTTCTTGTACAAAGTGGTCTGACTCGAGTCTAGAGGGCCCGTTTAAACCCGCTGATCAGCC
TCGACTGTGCCTTCTAGTTGCCAGCCATCTGTTGTTTGCCCCTCCCCCGTGCCTTCCTTGACCCTGGAAG
GTGCCACTCCCACTGTCCTTTCCTAATAAAATGAGGAAATTGCATCGCATTGTCTGAGTAGGTGTCATTC
TATTCTGGGGGGTGGGGTGGGGCAGGACAGCAAGGGGGAGGATTGGGAAGACAATAGCAGGCATGCTGGG
GATGCGGTGGGCTCTATGGCTTCTGAGGCGGAAAGAACCAGCTGGGGCTCTAGGGGGTATCCCC
[124 nt withheld, positions 6015-6138]
C
[91 nt withheld, positions 6140-6230]
AGGGTGATGGTTCACGTACCTAGAAGTTCCTATTCCGAAGTTCCTATTCTCTAGAAAGTATAGGAACTTC
CTTGGCCAAAAAGCCTGAACTCACCGCGACGTCTGTCGAGAAGTTTCTGATCGAAAAGTTCGACAGCGTC
TCCGACCTGATGCAGCTCTCGGAGGGCGAAGAATCTCGTGCTTTCAGCTTCGATGTAGGAGGGCGTGGAT
ATGTCCTGCGGGTAAATAGCTGCGCCGATGGTTTCTACAAAGATCGTTATGTTTATCGGCACTTTGCATC
GGCCGCGCTCCCGATTCCGGAAGTGCTTGACATTGGGGAGTTCAGCGAGAGCCTGACCTATTGCATCTCC
CGCCGTGCACAGGGTGTCACGTTGCAAGACCTGCCTGAAACCGAACTGCCCGCTGTTCTGCAGCCGGTCG
CGGAGGCCATGGATGCGATCGCTGCGGCCGATCTTAGCCAGACGAGCGGGTTCGGCCCATTCGGACCGCA
AGGAATCGGTCAATACACTACATGGCGTGATTTCATATGCGCGATTGCTGATCCCCATGTGTATCACTGG
CAAACTGTGATGGACGACACCGTCAGTGCGTCCGTCGCGCAGGCTCTCGATGAGCTGATGCTTTGGGCCG
AGGACTGCCCCGAAGTCCGGCACCTCGTGCACGCGGATTTCGGCTCCAACAATGTCCTGACGGACAATGG
CCGCATAACAGCGGTCATTGACTGGAGCGAGGCGATGTTCGGGGATTCCCAATACGAGGTCGCCAACATC
TTCTTCTGGAGGCCGTGGTTGGCTTGTATGGAGCAGCAGACGCGCTACTTCGAGCGGAGGCATCCGGAGC
TTGCAGGATCGCCGCGGCTCCGGGCGTATATGCTCCGCATTGGTCTTGACCAACTCTATCAGAGCTTGGT
TGACGGCAATTTCGATGATGCAGCTTGGGCGCAGGGTCGATGCGACGCAATCGTCCGATCCGGAGCCGGG
ACTGTCGGGCGTACACAAATCGCCCGCAGAAGCGCGGCCGTCTGGACCGATGGCTGTGTAGAAGTACTCG
CCGATAGTGGAAACCGACGCCCCAGCACTCGTCCGAGGGCAAAGGAATAGCACGTACTACGAGATTTCGA
TTCCACCGCCGCCTTCTATGAAAGGTTGGGCTTCGGAATCGTTTTCCGGGACGCCGGCTGGATGATCCTC
CAGCGCGGGGATCTCATGCTGGAGTTCTTCGCCCACCCCAACTTGTTTATTGCAGCTTATAATGGTTACA
AATAAAGCAATAGCATCACAAATTTCACAAATAAAGCATTTTTTTCACTGCATTCTAGTTGTGGTTTGTC
CAAACTCATCAATGTATCTTATCATGTCTGTATACCGTCGACCTCTAGCTAGAGCTTGGCGTAATCATGG
TCATAGCTGTTTCCTGTGTGAAATTGTTATCCGCTCACAATTCCACACAACATACGAGCCGGAAGCATAA
AGTGTAAAGCCTGGGGTGCCTAATGAGTGAGCTAACTCACATTAATTGCGTTGCGCTCACTGCCCGCTTT
CCAGTCGGGAAACCTGTCGTGCCAGCTGCATTAATGAATCGGCCAACGCGCGGGGAGAGGCGGTTTGCGT
ATTGGGCGCTCTTCCGCTTCCTCGCTCACTGACTCGCTGCGCTCGGTCGTTCGGCTGCGGCGAGCGGTAT
CAGCTCACTCAAAGGCGGTAATACGGTTATCCACAGAATCAGGGGATAACGCAGGAAAGAACATGTGAGC
AAAAGGCCAGCAAAAGGCCAGGAACCGTAAAAAGGCCGCGTTGCTGGCGTTTTTCCATAGGCTCCGCCCC
CCTGACGAGCATCACAAAAATCGACGCTCAAGTCAGAGGTGGCGAAACCCGACAGGACTATAAAGATACC
AGGCGTTTCCCCCTGGAAGCTCCCTCGTGCGCTCTCCTGTTCCGACCCTGCCGCTTACCGGATACCTGTC
CGCCTTTCTCCCTTCGGGAAGCGTGGCGCTTTCTCATAGCTCACGCTGTAGGTATCTCAGTTCGGTGTAG
GTCGTTCGCTCCAAGCTGGGCTGTGTGCACGAACCCCCCGTTCAGCCCGACCGCTGCGCCTTATCCGGTA
ACTATCGTCTTGAGTCCAACCCGGTAAGACACGACTTATCGCCACTGGCAGCAGCCACTGGTAACAGGAT
TAGCAGAGCGAGGTATGTAGGCGGTGCTACAGAGTTCTTGAAGTGGTGGCCTAACTACGGCTACACTAGA
AGAACAGTATTTGGTATCTGCGCTCTGCTGAAGCCAGTTACCTTCGGAAAAAGAGTTGGTAGCTCTTGAT
CCGGCAAACAAACCACCGCTGGTAGCGGTGGTTTTTTTGTTTGCAAGCAGCAGATTACGCGCAGAAAAAA
AGGATCTCAAGAAGATCCTTTGATCTTTTCTACGGGGTCTGACGCTCAGTGGAACGAAAACTCACGTTAA
GGGATTTTGGTCATGAGATTATCAAAAAGGATCTTCACCTAGATCCTTTTAAATTAAAAATGAAGTTTTA
AATCAATCTAAAGTATATATGAGTAAACTTGGTCTGACAGTTACCAATGCTTAATCAGTGAGGCACCTAT
CTCAGCGATCTGTCTATTTCGTTCATCCATAGTTGCCTGACTCCCCGTCGTGTAGATAACTACGATACGG
GAGGGCTTACCATCTGGCCCCAGTGCTGCAATGATACCGCGAGACCCACGCTCACCGGCTCCAGATTTAT
CAGCAATAAACCAGCCAGCCGGAAGGGCCGAGCGCAGAAGTGGTCCTGCAACTTTATCCGCCTCCATCCA
GTCTATTAATTGTTGCCGGGAAGCTAGAGTAAGTAGTTCGCCAGTTAATAGTTTGCGCAACGTTGTTGCC
ATTGCTACAGGCATCGTGGTGTCACGCTCGTCGTTTGGTATGGCTTCATTCAGCTCCGGTTCCCAACGAT
CAAGGCGAGTTACATGATCCCCCATGTTGTGCAAAAAAGCGGTTAGCTCCTTCGGTCCTCCGATCGTTGT
CAGAAGTAAGTTGGCCGCAGTGTTATCACTCATGGTTATGGCAGCACTGCATAATTCTCTTACTGTCATG
CCATCCGTAAGATGCTTTTCTGTGACTGGTGAGTACTCAACCAAGTCATTCTGAGAATAGTGTATGCGGC
GACCGAGTTGCTCTTGCCCGGCGTCAATACGGGATAATACCGCGCCACATAGCAGAACTTTAAAAGTGCT
CATCATTGGAAAACGTTCTTCGGGGCGAAAACTCTCAAGGATCTTACCGCTGTTGAGATCCAGTTCGATG
TAACCCACTCGTGCACCCAACTGATCTTCAGCATCTTTTACTTTCACCAGCGTTTCTGGGTGAGCAAAAA
CAGGAAGGCAAAATGCCGCAAAAAAGGGAATAAGGGCGACACGGAAATGTTGAATACTCATACTCTTCCT
TTTTCAATATTATTGAAGCATTTATCAGGGTTATTGTCTCATGAGCGGATACATATTTGAATGTATTTAG
AAAAATAAACAAATAGGGGTTCCGCGCACATTTCCCCGAAAAGTGCCACCTGACGTCGACGGATCGGGAG
ATCTCCCGATCCCCTATGGTGCACTCTCAGTACAATCTGCTCTGATGCCGCATAGTTAAGCCAGTATCTG
CTCCCTGCTTGTGTGTTGGAGGTCGCTGAGTAGTGCGCGAGCAAAATTTAAGCTACAACAAGGCAAGGCT
TGACCGACAATTGCATGAAGAATCTGCTTAGGGTTAGGCGTTTTGCGCTGCTTCGCGATGTACGGGCCAG
ATATACGCGTT
